Addgene plasmid #19977: pTYF-1xGfaABC1D-tTA
Depositing lab: Sergey Kasparov. Depositing organization: University of Bristol. Publication: Enhancement of cell-specific transgene expression from a Tet-Off regulatory system using a transcriptional amplification strategy in the rat brain. Liu B, Wang S, Brenner M, Paton JF, Kasparov S. J Gene Med. 2008 May . 10(5):583-92. 10.1002/jgm.1178 PubMed 18324737.
Backbone
  Vector backbone: pTYF
  Backbone size w/o insert (bp): 7408
  Vector type: Mammalian Expression
Growth in bacteria
  Bacterial resistance: Ampicillin, 100 μg/mL
  Growth temperature: 37°C
  Growth strain: DH5alpha
  Copy number: High Copy
Gene/Insert
  Gene/Insert name: GfaABC1D-tTA
  Species: H. sapiens (human); E.coli
  Insert size (bp): 1836
  Entrez Gene: GFAP (a.k.a. ALXDRD)
  Cloning method: Restriction Enzyme
  Sequencing primers: 5′ GTAGACATAA TAGCAACAGA C
Terms and licenses: Academic/Nonprofit Terms; Industry Terms: Not Available to Industry
How to cite: pTYF-1xGfaABC1D-tTA was a gift from Sergey Kasparov (Addgene plasmid # 19977 ; http://n2t.net/addgene:19977 ; RRID:Addgene_19977)
