[The description below was written by a language model from this plasmid's Addgene catalogue record and pLannotate feature annotations shown in this document.]
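Description:
pTYF-1xGfaABC1D-tTA is catalogued as a mammalian expression plasmid, but its feature table shows the layout of an HIV-1-derived, self-inactivating lentiviral transfer vector. A CMV enhancer/promoter segment sits upstream of a truncated 5' LTR. It is followed by the Ψ packaging signal, partial gag and env sequences, the Rev response element and the cPPT/CTS, which together support genomic RNA production, nuclear export, packaging and nuclear import in transduced cells. On the far side of the payload lie a ΔU3 3' LTR fragment with TAR and a bovine growth hormone polyadenylation signal. In bacteria the plasmid is maintained through a high-copy ColE1/pUC-type origin and selected with ampicillin via the β-lactamase gene. Fragments of f1 ori, lacZα, rop and bom appear to be backbone remnants.

The 1.8 kb insert combines GfaABC1D, a promoter derived from the human GFAP gene, with the tetracycline-controlled transactivator tTA, a fusion of E. coli TetR with the HSV VP16 activation domain. The annotation software did not label the promoter itself; it presumably occupies the unannotated stretch just upstream of the tTA coding sequence. A partial 5X Gal4 UAS match is also detected ahead of that region, although the record does not explain its role in this version. GFAP is an astrocyte marker, so the promoter should restrict tTA production to glial cells. There tTA activates Tet-responsive promoters unless tetracycline or doxycycline is present (Tet-Off). The associated publication concerns cell-specific, Tet-Off-regulated transgene expression in the rat brain and a transcriptional amplification strategy. The "1x" in the name may mark this as the non-amplified, single-promoter version, but the record does not say so.
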