Features (pLannotate 1.2.2; 27 found; start..end, strand, type, name):
     36..54      -  misc_feature   MCS (fragment): pUC18/19 multiple cloning site
     53..133     +  protein_bind   5X UAS (fragment): five tandem copies of the "ScaI site" 17-mer CGGAGTACTGTCCTCCG, an upstream activating sequence (UAS) that efficiently binds yeast Gal4 (Webster et al., 1988; Pfeiffer et al., 2010) GAL4
    838..1845    +  CDS            tTA: tetracycline-controlled transactivator, comprising a fusion of the tetracycline repressor TetR with the C-terminal activation domain of herpes simplex virus VP16 In the Tet-Off® system, tTA binds to the Tet-responsive element and stimulates transcription only in the absence of tetracycline or doxycycline.
   1886..1963    +  CDS            nef (fragment): NEF_HV1Z2 - Experimental evidence at protein level: Swiss-Prot protein existence level 1. Extracellular Nef protein targets CD4(+) T-lymphocytes for apoptosis by interacting with CXCR4 surface receptors. From Human immunodeficiency virus type 1 group M subtype D (isolate Z2/CDC-Z34) (HIV-1).
   1965..1986    +  LTR            3' LTR (ΔU3) (fragment): self-inactivating 3' long terminal repeat (LTR) from HIV-1
   1986..2046    +  ncRNA          mir-TAR: Accession: RF00250 - Trans-activation response element (TAR)
   2072..2296    +  polyA_signal   bGH poly(A) signal: bovine growth hormone polyadenylation signal
   2300..2321    +  promoter       SV40 promoter (fragment): SV40 enhancer and early promoter
   2342..2473    +  rep_origin     f1 ori (fragment) (sequence partly withheld): f1 bacteriophage origin of replication; arrow indicates direction of (+) strand synthesis
   2877..3065    +  CDS            EEF1AKMT2 (fragment): EFMT2_HUMAN - Also known as C10orf138, METTL10 From Homo sapiens (Human).
   3404..3454    -  CDS            lacI (fragment): lac repressor; lacI; The lac repressor binds to the lac operator to inhibit transcription in E. coli. This inhibition can be relieved by adding lactose or isopropyl-β-D-thiogalactopyranoside (IPTG).
   3640..4228    -  rep_origin     ori: high-copy-number ColE1/pMB1/pBR322/pUC origin of replication
   4399..5259    -  CDS            AmpR: β-lactamase; bla; confers resistance to ampicillin, carbenicillin, and related antibiotics
   5260..5364    -  promoter       AmpR promoter: bla
   5468..5507    +  CDS            rop (fragment): Rop protein, which maintains plasmids at low copy number; rop
   5609..5747    +  misc_feature   bom: basis of mobility region from pBR322
   5753..5820    -  CDS            lacZα (fragment): LacZα fragment of β-galactosidase; lacZ fragment
   5814..5897    -  CDS            CCDC28A-AS1 (fragment): GVQW2_HUMAN - Also known as GVQW2 Protein predicted: Swiss-Prot protein existence level 4. From Homo sapiens (Human).
   6720..6745    +  LTR            3' LTR (fragment): 3' long terminal repeat (LTR) from HIV-1
   6762..6878    +  enhancer       CMV enhancer (fragment): human cytomegalovirus immediate early enhancer
   6901..7000    +  promoter       CMVd1 promoter: truncated human cytomegalovirus (CMV) immediate early promoter that yields slightly reduced expression relative to the full-length promoter
   7031..7210    +  LTR            5' LTR (truncated): truncated 5' long terminal repeat (LTR) from HIV-1
   7258..7382    +  misc_feature   HIV-1 Ψ: packaging signal of human immunodeficiency virus type 1
   7366..8087    +  CDS            HIV-1 gag (fragment): gag protein from human immunodeficiency virus 1; gag
   8086..8322    +  CDS            env (fragment): ENV_HV1N5 - Experimental evidence at protein level: Swiss-Prot protein existence level 1. From Human immunodeficiency virus type 1 group M subtype B (isolate NY5) (HIV-1).
   8541..8877    +  ncRNA          RRE: Accession: RF00036 - HIV Rev response element
   9087..9201    +  misc_feature   cPPT/CTS: central polypurine tract and central termination sequence of HIV-1
>Addgene plasmid #19977 | pTYF-1xGfaABC1D-tTA | depositor full sequence | sequence record 9424 | Author sequence
GGCCTAGGGATAACAGGGTAATAGATCTTGCTAGCCTTGCATGCCTGCAGGTCGGAGTACTGTCCTCCGA
GCGGAGTACTGTCCTCCGAGCGGAGTACTGTCCTCCGAGCGGAGTACTGTCCTCCGAGCGGAGACTCTAG
AGGGACGCGTAACATATCCTGGTGTGGAGTAGGGGACGCTGCTCTGACAGAGGCTCGGGGGCCTGAGCTG
GCTCTGTGAGCTGGGGAGGAGGCAGACAGCCAGGCCTTGTCTGCAAGCAGACCTGGCAGCATTGGGCTGG
CCGCCCCCCAGGGCCTCCTCTTCATGCCCAGTGAATGACTCACCTTGGCACAGACACAATGTTCGGGGTG
GGCACAGTGCCTGCTTCCCGCCGCACCCCAGCCCCCCTCAAATGCCTTCCGAGAAGCCCATTGAGCAGGG
GGCTTGCATTGCACCCCAGCCTGACAGCCTGGCATCTTGGGATAAAAGCAGCACAGCCCCCTAGGGGCTG
CCCTTGCTGTGTGGCGCCACCGGCGGTGGAGAACAAGGCTCTATTCAGCCTGTGCCCAGGAAAGGGGATC
AGGGGATGCCCAGGCATGGACAGTGGGTGGCAGGGGGGGAGAGGAGGGCTGTCTGCTTCCCAGAAGTCCA
AGGACACAAATGGGTGAGGGGAGAGCTCTCCCCATAGCTGGGCTGCGGCCCAACCCCACCCCCTCAGGCT
ATGCCAGGGGGTGTTGCCAGGGGCACCCGGGCATCGCCAGTCTAGCCCACTCCTTCATAAAGCCCTCGCA
TCCCAGGAGCGAGCAGAGCCAGAGCAGGTTGGAGAGGAGACGCATCACCTCCGCTGCTCGCGGATCCATG
TCTAGATTAGATAAAAGTAAAGTGATTAACAGCGCATTAGAGCTGCTTAATGAGGTCGGAATCGAAGGTT
TAACAACCCGTAAACTCGCCCAGAAGCTAGGTGTAGAGCAGCCTACATTGTATTGGCATGTAAAAAATAA
GCGGGCTTTGCTCGACGCCTTAGCCATTGAGATGTTAGATAGGCACCATACTCACTTTTGCCCTTTAGAA
GGGGAAAGCTGGCAAGATTTTTTACGTAATAACGCTAAAAGTTTTAGATGTGCTTTACTAAGTCATCGCG
ATGGAGCAAAAGTACATTTAGGTACACGGCCTACAGAAAAACAGTATGAAACTCTCGAAAATCAATTAGC
CTTTTTATGCCAACAAGGTTTTTCACTAGAGAATGCATTATATGCACTCAGCGCTGTGGGGCATTTTACT
TTAGGTTGCGTATTGGAAGATCAAGAGCATCAAGTCGCTAAAGAAGAAAGGGAAACACCTACTACTGATA
GTATGCCGCCATTATTACGACAAGCTATCGAATTATTTGATCACCAAGGTGCAGAGCCAGCCTTCTTATT
CGGCCTTGAATTGATCATATGCGGATTAGAAAAACAACTTAAATGTGAAAGTGGGTCCGCGTACAGCCGC
GCGCGTACGAAAAACAATTACGGGTCTACCATCGAGGGCCTGCTCGATCTCCCGGACGACGACGCCCCCG
AAGAGGCGGGGCTGGCGGCTCCGCGCCTGTCCTTTCTCCCCGCGGGACACACGCGCAGACTGTCGACGGC
CCCCCCGACCGATGTCAGCCTGGGGGACGAGCTCCACTTAGACGGCGAGGACGTGGCGATGGCGCATGCC
GACGCGCTAGACGATTTCGATCTGGACATGTTGGGGGACGGGGATTCCCCGGGTCCGGGATTTACCCCCC
ACGACTCCGCCCCCTACGGCGCTCTGGATATGGCCGACTTCGAGTTTGAGCAGATGTTTACCGATGCCCT
TGGAATTGACGAGTACGGTGGGTAGCTCGAGCATGCATCTAGATGATCAGTCGACTAGGGATAACAGGGT
AATGGTACCTTTAAGACCAATGACTTACAAGGCAGCTGTAGATCTTAGCCACTTTTTAAAAGAAAAGGGG
GGACTGGAAGGGCTAATTCACTCCCAGGGTCTCTCTGGTTAGACCAGATCTGAGCCTGGGAGCTCTCTGG
CTAACTAGGGAACCCACTGCTTAAGCCTCAATAAAGCTCGACTGTGCCTTCTAGTTGCCAGCCATCTGTT
GTTTGCCCCTCCCCCGTGCCTTCCTTGACCCTGGAAGGTGCCACTCCCACTGTCCTTTCCTAATAAAATG
AGGAAATTGCATCGCATTGTCTGAGTAGGTGTCATTCTATTCTGGGGGGTGGGGTGGGGCAGGACAGCAA
GGGGGAGGATTGGGAAGACAATAGCAGGCATGCTGGGGATGCGGTGGGCTCTATGGCTTCTGAGGCGGAA
AGAACCAGCTGGGGCTCTAGGGGGTATCCCC
[124 nt withheld, positions 2342-2465]
CGCCGGCTGTGCGGGAGAACGGAGTTCTATTATGACTCAAATCAGTCTCCCCAAGCATTCGGGGATCAGA
GTTTTTAAGGATAACTTAGTGTGTAGGGGGCCAGTGAGTTGGAGATGAAAGCGTAGGGAGTCGAAGGTGT
CCTTTTGCGCCGAGTCAGTTCCTGGGTGGGGGCCACAAGATCGGATGAGCCAGTTTATCAATCCGGGGGT
GCCAGCTGATCCATGGAGTGCAGGGTCTGCAAAATATCTCAAGCACTGATTGATCTTAGGTTTTACAATA
GTGATGTTACCCCAGGAACAATTTGGGGAAGGTCAGAATCTTGTAGCCTGTAGCTGCATGACTCCTAAAC
CATAATTTCTTTTTTGTTTTTTTTTTTTTATTTTTGAGACAGGGTCTCACTCTGTCACCTAGGCTGGAGT
GCAGTGGTGCAATCACAGCTCACTGCAGCCTCAACGTCGTAAGCTCAAGCGATCCTCCCACCTCAGCCTG
CCTGGTAGCTGAGACTACAAGCGACGCCCCAGTTAATTTTTGTATTTTTGGTAGAGGCAGCGTTTTGCCG
TGTGGCCCTGGCTGGTCTCGAACTCCTGGGCTCAAGTGATCCAGCCTCAGCCTCCCAAAGTGCTGGGACA
ACCGGGGCCAGTCACTGCACCTGGCCCTAAACCATAATTTCTAATCTTTTGGCTAATTTGTTAGTCCTAC
AAAGGCAGTCTAGTCCCCAGGCAAAAAGGGGGTTTGTTTCGGGAAAGGGCTGTTACTGTCTTTGTTTCAA
ACTATAAACTAAGTTCCTCCTAAACTTAGTTCGGCCTACACCCAGGAATGAACAAGGAGAGCTTGGAGGT
TAGAAGCACGATGGAATTGGTTAGGTCAGATCTCTTTCACTGTCTGAGTTATAATTTTGCAATGGTGGTT
CAAAGACTGCCCGCTTCTGACACCAGTCGCTGCATTAATGAATCGGCCAACGCGCGGGGAGAGGCGGTTT
GCGTATTGGCGCTCTTCCGCTTCCTCGCTCACTGACTCGCTGCGCTCGGTCGTTCGGCTGCGGCGAGCGG
TATCAGCTCACTCAAAGGCGGTAATACGGTTATCCACAGAATCAGGGGATAACGCAGGAAAGAACATGTG
AGCAAAAGGCCAGCAAAAGGCCAGGAACCGTAAAAAGGCCGCGTTGCTGGCGTTTTTCCATAGGCTCCGC
CCCCCTGACGAGCATCACAAAAATCGACGCTCAAGTCAGAGGTGGCGAAACCCGACAGGACTATAAAGAT
ACCAGGCGTTTCCCCCTGGAAGCTCCCTCGTGCGCTCTCCTGTTCCGACCCTGCCGCTTACCGGATACCT
GTCCGCCTTTCTCCCTTCGGGAAGCGTGGCGCTTTCTCAATGCTCACGCTGTAGGTATCTCAGTTCGGTG
TAGGTCGTTCGCTCCAAGCTGGGCTGTGTGCACGAACCCCCCGTTCAGCCCGACCGCTGCGCCTTATCCG
GTAACTATCGTCTTGAGTCCAACCCGGTAAGACACGACTTATCGCCACTGGCAGCAGCCACTGGTAACAG
GATTAGCAGAGCGAGGTATGTAGGCGGTGCTACAGAGTTCTTGAAGTGGTGGCCTAACTACGGCTACACT
AGAAGGACAGTATTTGGTATCTGCGCTCTGCTGAAGCCAGTTACCTTCGGAAAAAGAGTTGGTAGCTCTT
GATCCGGCAAACAAACCACCGCTGGTAGCGGTGGTTTTTTTGTTTGCAAGCAGCAGATTACGCGCAGAAA
AAAAGGATCTCAAGAAGATCCTTTGATCTTTTCTACGGGGTCTGACGCTCAGTGGAACGAAAACTCACGT
TAAGGGATTTTGGTCATGAGATTATCAAAAAGGATCTTCACCTAGATCCTTTTAAATTAAAAATGAAGTT
TTAAATCAATCTAAAGTATATATGAGTAAACTTGGTCTGACAGTTACCAATGCTTAATCAGTGAGGCACC
TATCTCAGCGATCTGTCTATTTCGTTCATCCATAGTTGCCTGACTCCCCGTCGTGTAGATAACTACGATA
CGGGAGGGCTTACCATCTGGCCCCAGTGCTGCAATGATACCGCGAGACCCACGCTCACCGGCTCCAGATT
TATCAGCAATAAACCAGCCAGCCGGAAGGGCCGAGCGCAGAAGTGGTCCTGCAACTTTATCCGCCTCCAT
CCAGTCTATTAATTGTTGCCGGGAAGCTAGAGTAAGTAGTTCGCCAGTTAATAGTTTGCGCAACGTTGTT
GCCATTGCTACAGGCATCGTGGTGTCACGCTCGTCGTTTGGTATGGCTTCATTCAGCTCCGGTTCCCAAC
GATCAAGGCGAGTTACATGATCCCCCATGTTGTGCAAAAAAGCGGTTAGCTCCTTCGGTCCTCCGATCGT
TGTCAGAAGTAAGTTGGCCGCAGTGTTATCACTCATGGTTATGGCAGCACTGCATAATTCTCTTACTGTC
ATGCCATCCGTAAGATGCTTTTCTGTGACTGGTGAGTACTCAACCAAGTCATTCTGAGAATAGTGTATGC
GGCGACCGAGTTGCTCTTGCCCGGCGTCAATACGGGATAATACCGCGCCACATAGCAGAACTTTAAAAGT
GCTCATCATTGGAAAACGTTCTTCGGGGCGAAAACTCTCAAGGATCTTACCGCTGTTGAGATCCAGTTCG
ATGTAACCCACTCGTGCACCCAACTGATCTTCAGCATCTTTTACTTTCACCAGCGTTTCTGGGTGAGCAA
AAACAGGAAGGCAAAATGCCGCAAAAAAGGGAATAAGGGCGACACGGAAATGTTGAATACTCATACTCTT
CCTTTTTCAATATTATTGAAGCATTTATCAGGGTTATTGTCTCATGAGCGGATACATATTTGAATGTATT
TAGAAAAATAAACAAATAGGGGTTCCGCGCACATTTCCCCGAAAAGTGCCACCTGACGTCTAAGAAACCA
TTATTATCATGACATTAACCTATAAAAATAGGCGTATCACGAGGCCCTTTCGTCTTCAAGAACTGCCTCG
CGCGTTTCGGTGATGACGGTGAAAACCTCTGACACATGCAGCTCCCGGAGACGGTCACAGCTTGTCTGTA
AGCGGATGCCGGGAGCAGACAAGCCCGTCAGGGCGCGTCAGCGGGTGTTGGCGGGTGTCGGGGCGCAGCC
ATGACCCAGTCACGTAGCGATAGCGGAGTGTACTGGCTTAACTATGCGGCATCAGAGCAGATTGTACTGA
GAGTGCACCATATGCGGTGTGAAATACCGCACAGATGCGTAAGGAGAAAATACCGCATCAGGCGCCATTC
GCCATTCAGGCTGCGCAACTGTTGGGAAGGGCGATCGGTGCGGGCCTCTTCGCTATTACGCCAGCGCGGG
GAGGCAGAGATTGCAGTAAGCTGAGATCGCAGCACTGCACTCCAGCCTGGGCGACAGAGTAAGACTCTGT
CTCAAAAATAAAATAAATAAATCAATCAGATATTCCAATCTTTTCCTTTATTTATTTATTTATTTTCTAT
TTTGGAAACACAGTCCTTCCTTATTCCAGAATTACACATATATTCTATTTTTCTTTATATGCTCCAGTTT
TTTTTAGACCTTCACCTGAAATGTGTGTATACAAAATCTAGGCCAGTCCAGCAGAGCCTAAAGGTAAAAA
ATAAAATAATAAAAAATAAATAAAATCTAGCTCACTCCTTCACATCAAAATGGAGATACAGCTGTTAGCA
TTAAATACCAAATAACCCATCTTGTCCTCAATAATTTTAAGCGCCTCTCTCCACCACATCTAACTCCTGT
CAAAGGCATGTGCCCCTTCCGGGCGCTCTGCTGTGCTGCCAACCAACTGGCATGTGGACTCTGCAGGGTC
CCTAACTGCCAAGCCCCACAGTGTGCCCTGAGGCTGCCCCTTCCTTCTAGCGGCTGCCCCCACTCGGCTT
TGCTTTCCCTAGTTTCAGTTACTTGCGTTCAGCCAAGGTCTGAAACTAGGTGCGCACAGAGCGGTAAGAC
TGCGAGAGAAAGAGACCAGCTTTACAGGGGGTTTATCACAGTGCACCCTGACAGTCGTCAGCCTCACAGG
GGGTTTATCACATTGCACCCTGACAGTCGTCAGCCTCACAGGGGGTTTATCACAGTGCACCCTTACAATC
ATTCCATTTGATTCACAATTTTTTTAGTCTCTACTGTGCCTAACTTGTAAGTTAAATTTGATCAGAGGTG
TGTTCCCAGAGGGGAAAACAGTATATACAGGGTTCAGTACTATCGCATTTCAGGGTGGCCCGAGAGCTGC
ATCCGGAGTATCTAGATGGAGTTCCGCGTTACATAACTTACGGTAAATGGCCCGCCTGGCTGACCGCCCA
ACGACCCCCGCCCATTGACGTCAATAATGACTGATGTTCCCATAGTAACGCCAATAGGGACTTTCCATTG
ACGCTAATGGGAGTTTGTTTTGGCACCAAAATCAACGGGACTTTCCAAAATGTCGTAATAACCCCGCCCC
GTTGACGCAAATGGGCGGTAGGCGTGTACTCTAGAAGGTCTATATAAGCAGAGCTCGTTTAGTGAACCGT
TTATACTACTTATCTGGTCTCTCTGGTTAGACCAGATCTGAGCCTGGGAGCTCTCTGGCTAACTAGGGAA
CCCACTGCTTAAGCCTCAATAAAGCTTGCCTTGAGTGCTCAAAGTAGTGTGTGCCCGTCTGTTGTGTGAC
TCTGGTAACTAGAGATCCCTCAGACCCTTTTAGTCAGTGTGGAAAATCTCTAGCAGTGGCGCCCGAACAG
GGACTTGAAAGCGAAAGTAAAGCCAGAGGAGATCTCTCGACGCAGGACTCGGCTTGCTGAAGCGCGCACG
GCAAGAGGCGAGGGGCGGCGACTGGTGAGTACGCCAAAAATTTTGACTAGCGGAGGCTAGAAGGAGAGAG
ATGGGTGCGAGAGCGTCGGTATTAAGCGGGGGAGAATTAGATAAATGGGAAAAAATTCGGTTAAGGCCAG
GGGGAAAGAAACAATATAAACTAAAACATATAGTATGGGCAAGCAGGGAGCTAGAACGATTCGCAGTTAA
TCCTGGCCTTTTAGAGACATCAGAAGGCTGTAGACAAATACTGGGACAGCTACAACCATCCCTTCAGACA
GGATCAGAAGAACTTAGATCATTATATAATACAATAGCAGTCCTCTATTGTGTGCATCAAAGGATAGATG
TAAAAGACACCAAGGAAGCCTTAGATAAGATAGAGGAAGAGCAAAACAAAAGTAAGAAAAAGGCACAGCA
AGCAGCAGCTGACACAGGAAACAACAGCCAGGTCAGCCAAAATTACCCTATAGTGCAGAACCTCCAGGGG
CAAATGGTACATCAGGCCATATCACCTAGAACTTTAAATGCATGGGTAAAAGTAGTAGAAGAGAAGGCTT
TCAGCCCAGAAGTAATACCCATGTTTTCAGCATTATCAGAAGGAGCCACCCCACAAGATTTAAATACCAT
GCTAAACACAGTGGGGGGACATCAAGCAGCCATGCAAATGTTAAAAGAGACCATCAATGAGGAAGCTGCA
GAATGGGATAGATTGCATCCAGTGCATGCAGGGCCTATTGCACCAGGCCAGATGAGAGAACCAAGGGGAA
GTGACATAGCAGGAACTACTAGCAAATTAAGAGAACAATTTGGAAATAATAAAACAATAATCTTTAAGCA
ATCCTCAGGAGGGGACCCAGAAATTGTAACGCACAGTTTTAATTGTGGAGGGGAATTTTTCTACTGTAAT
TCAACACAACTGTTTAATAGTACTTGGTTTAATAGTACTTGGAGTACTGAAGGGTCAAATAACACTGAAG
GAAGTGACACAATCACACTCCCATGCAGAATAAAACAATTTATAAACATGTGGCAGGAAGTAGGAAAAGC
AATGTATGCCCCTCCCATCAGTGGACAAATTAGATGTTCATCAAATATTACTGGGCTGCTATTAACAAGA
GATGGTGGTAATAACAACAATGGGTCCGAGATCTTCAGACCTGGAGGAGGCGATATGAGGGACAATTGGA
GAAGTGAATTATATAAATATAAAGTAGTAAAAATTGAACCATTAGGAGTAGCACCCACCAAGGCAAAGAG
AAGAGTGGTGCAGAGAGAAAAAAGAGCAGTGGGAATAGGAGCTTTGTTCCTTGGGTTCTTGGGAGCAGCA
GGAAGCACTATGGGCGCACGGTCAATGACGCTGACGGTACAGGCCAGACAATTATTGTCTGATATAGTGC
AGCAGCAGAACAATTTGCTGAGGGCTATTGAGGCGCAACAGCATCTGTTGCAACTCACAGTCTGGGGCAT
CAAACAGCTCCAGGCAAGAATCCTGGCTGTGGAAAGATACCTAAAGGATCAACAGCTCCTGGGGATTTGG
GGTTGCTCTGGAAAACTCATTTGCACCACTGCTGTGCCTTGGAATGCTAGTTGGAGTAATAAATCTCTGG
AACAGATTTGGAATAACATGACCTGGATGGAGTGGGACAGAGAAATTAACAATTACACAAGCTTAATACA
CTCCTTAATTGAAGAATCGCAAAACCAGCAAGAAAAGAATGAACAAGAATTATTGGAATTAGATAAATGG
GCTTGCGGCCGGAATTCACAAATGGCAGTATTCATCCACAATTTTAAAAGAAAAGGGGGGATTGGGGGGT
ACAGTGCAGGGGAAAGAATAGTAGACATAATAGCAACAGACATACAAACTAAAGAATTACAAAAACAAAT
TACTAAAAATTCNAAAATTTTCGGGTTTATTACAGGGACAGCAGAGATCCACTTTGGGC
