>Addgene plasmid #19977 | pTYF-1xGfaABC1D-tTA | addgene partial sequence | sequence record 27272 | 19977 with Tet-R
TTAGCAGCTCTAATGCGCTGTTAATCACTTTACTTTTATCTAATCTAGACATGGATCCGCGAGCAGCGGA
GGTGATGCGTCTCCTCTCCAACCTGCTCTGGCTCTGCTCGCTCCTGGGATGCGAGGGCTTTATGAAGGAG
TGGGCTAGACTGGCGATGCCCGGGTGCCCCTGGCAACACCCCCTGGCATAGCCTGAGGGGGTGGGGTTGG
GCCGCAGCCCAGCTATGGGGAGAGCTCTCCCCTCACCCATTTGTGTCCTTGGACTTCTGGGAAGCAGACA
GCCCTCCTCTCCCCCCCTGCCACCCACTGTCCATGCCTGGGCATCCCCTGATCCCCTTTCCTGGGCACAG
GCTGAATAGAGCCTTGTTCTCCACCGCCGGTGGCGCCACACAGCAAGGGCAGCCCCTAGGGGGCTGTGCT
GCTTTTATCCCAAGATGCCAGGCTGTCAGGCTGGGGTGCAATGCAAGCCCCCTGCTCAATGGGCTTCTCG
GAAGGCATTTGAGGGGGGCTGGGGTGCGGCGGGAAGCAGGCACTGTGCCCACCCCGAACATTGTGTCTGT
GCCAAGGTGAGTCATTCACTGGGCATGAAGAGGAGGCCCTGGGGGGCGGCCAGCCCAATGCTGCCAGGTC
TGCTTGCAGAC
